>Addgene plasmid #131338 | HoxD del ds1 | addgene full sequence | sequence record 273966 | Addgene NGS Result
CAGCCAATCAGAGCGGCGCGCTCCGAAAGTTTCCTTTTATGGCGAGGCGGCGGCGGCGGCGGCCCTATAA
AAAGCGAAGCGCGCGGCGGGCGGGAGTCGCTGCGCGCTGCCTTCGCCCCGTGCCCCGCTCCGCCGCCGCC
TCGCGCCGCCCGCCCCGGCTCTGACTGACCGCGTTACTCCCACAGGTGAGCGGGCGGGACGGCCCTTCTC
CTCCGGGCTGTAATTAGCTGAGCAAGAGGTAAGGGTTTAAGGGATGGTTGGTTGGTGGGGTATTAATGTT
TAATTACCTGGAGCACCTGCCTGAAATCACTTTTTTTCAGGTTGGACCGGTGCCACCATGGACTATAAGG
ACCACGACGGAGACTACAAGGATCATGATATTGATTACAAAGACGATGACGATAAGATGGCCCCAAAGAA
GAAGCGGAAGGTCGGTATCCACGGAGTCCCAGCAGCCGACAAGAAGTACAGCATCGGCCTGGACATCGGC
ACCAACTCTGTGGGCTGGGCCGTGATCACCGACGAGTACAAGGTGCCCAGCAAGAAATTCAAGGTGCTGG
GCAACACCGACCGGCACAGCATCAAGAAGAACCTGATCGGAGCCCTGCTGTTCGACAGCGGCGAAACAGC
CGAGGCCACCCGGCTGAAGAGAACCGCCAGAAGAAGATACACCAGACGGAAGAACCGGATCTGCTATCTG
CAAGAGATCTTCAGCAACGAGATGGCCAAGGTGGACGACAGCTTCTTCCACAGACTGGAAGAGTCCTTCC
TGGTGGAAGAGGATAAGAAGCACGAGCGGCACCCCATCTTCGGCAACATCGTGGACGAGGTGGCCTACCA
CGAGAAGTACCCCACCATCTACCACCTGAGAAAGAAACTGGTGGACAGCACCGACAAGGCCGACCTGCGG
CTGATCTATCTGGCCCTGGCCCACATGATCAAGTTCCGGGGCCACTTCCTGATCGAGGGCGACCTGAACC
CCGACAACAGCGACGTGGACAAGCTGTTCATCCAGCTGGTGCAGACCTACAACCAGCTGTTCGAGGAAAA
CCCCATCAACGCCAGCGGCGTGGACGCCAAGGCCATCCTGTCTGCCAGACTGAGCAAGAGCAGACGGCTG
GAAAATCTGATCGCCCAGCTGCCCGGCGAGAAGAAGAATGGCCTGTTCGGAAACCTGATTGCCCTGAGCC
TGGGCCTGACCCCCAACTTCAAGAGCAACTTCGACCTGGCCGAGGATGCCAAACTGCAGCTGAGCAAGGA
CACCTACGACGACGACCTGGACAACCTGCTGGCCCAGATCGGCGACCAGTACGCCGACCTGTTTCTGGCC
GCCAAGAACCTGTCCGACGCCATCCTGCTGAGCGACATCCTGAGAGTGAACACCGAGATCACCAAGGCCC
CCCTGAGCGCCTCTATGATCAAGAGATACGACGAGCACCACCAGGACCTGACCCTGCTGAAAGCTCTCGT
GCGGCAGCAGCTGCCTGAGAAGTACAAAGAGATTTTCTTCGACCAGAGCAAGAACGGCTACGCCGGCTAC
ATTGACGGCGGAGCCAGCCAGGAAGAGTTCTACAAGTTCATCAAGCCCATCCTGGAAAAGATGGACGGCA
CCGAGGAACTGCTCGTGAAGCTGAACAGAGAGGACCTGCTGCGGAAGCAGCGGACCTTCGACAACGGCAG
CATCCCCCACCAGATCCACCTGGGAGAGCTGCACGCCATTCTGCGGCGGCAGGAAGATTTTTACCCATTC
CTGAAGGACAACCGGGAAAAGATCGAGAAGATCCTGACCTTCCGCATCCCCTACTACGTGGGCCCTCTGG
CCAGGGGAAACAGCAGATTCGCCTGGATGACCAGAAAGAGCGAGGAAACCATCACCCCCTGGAACTTCGA
GGAAGTGGTGGACAAGGGCGCTTCCGCCCAGAGCTTCATCGAGCGGATGACCAACTTCGATAAGAACCTG
CCCAACGAGAAGGTGCTGCCCAAGCACAGCCTGCTGTACGAGTACTTCACCGTGTATAACGAGCTGACCA
AAGTGAAATACGTGACCGAGGGAATGAGAAAGCCCGCCTTCCTGAGCGGCGAGCAGAAAAAGGCCATCGT
GGACCTGCTGTTCAAGACCAACCGGAAAGTGACCGTGAAGCAGCTGAAAGAGGACTACTTCAAGAAAATC
GAGTGCTTCGACTCCGTGGAAATCTCCGGCGTGGAAGATCGGTTCAACGCCTCCCTGGGCACATACCACG
ATCTGCTGAAAATTATCAAGGACAAGGACTTCCTGGACAATGAGGAAAACGAGGACATTCTGGAAGATAT
CGTGCTGACCCTGACACTGTTTGAGGACAGAGAGATGATCGAGGAACGGCTGAAAACCTATGCCCACCTG
TTCGACGACAAAGTGATGAAGCAGCTGAAGCGGCGGAGATACACCGGCTGGGGCAGGCTGAGCCGGAAGC
TGATCAACGGCATCCGGGACAAGCAGTCCGGCAAGACAATCCTGGATTTCCTGAAGTCCGACGGCTTCGC
CAACAGAAACTTCATGCAGCTGATCCACGACGACAGCCTGACCTTTAAAGAGGACATCCAGAAAGCCCAG
GTGTCCGGCCAGGGCGATAGCCTGCACGAGCACATTGCCAATCTGGCCGGCAGCCCCGCCATTAAGAAGG
GCATCCTGCAGACAGTGAAGGTGGTGGACGAGCTCGTGAAAGTGATGGGCCGGCACAAGCCCGAGAACAT
CGTGATCGAAATGGCCAGAGAGAACCAGACCACCCAGAAGGGACAGAAGAACAGCCGCGAGAGAATGAAG
CGGATCGAAGAGGGCATCAAAGAGCTGGGCAGCCAGATCCTGAAAGAACACCCCGTGGAAAACACCCAGC
TGCAGAACGAGAAGCTGTACCTGTACTACCTGCAGAATGGGCGGGATATGTACGTGGACCAGGAACTGGA
CATCAACCGGCTGTCCGACTACGATGTGGACCATATCGTGCCTCAGAGCTTTCTGAAGGACGACTCCATC
GACAACAAGGTGCTGACCAGAAGCGACAAGAACCGGGGCAAGAGCGACAACGTGCCCTCCGAAGAGGTCG
TGAAGAAGATGAAGAACTACTGGCGGCAGCTGCTGAACGCCAAGCTGATTACCCAGAGAAAGTTCGACAA
TCTGACCAAGGCCGAGAGAGGCGGCCTGAGCGAACTGGATAAGGCCGGCTTCATCAAGAGACAGCTGGTG
GAAACCCGGCAGATCACAAAGCACGTGGCACAGATCCTGGACTCCCGGATGAACACTAAGTACGACGAGA
ATGACAAGCTGATCCGGGAAGTGAAAGTGATCACCCTGAAGTCCAAGCTGGTGTCCGATTTCCGGAAGGA
TTTCCAGTTTTACAAAGTGCGCGAGATCAACAACTACCACCACGCCCACGACGCCTACCTGAACGCCGTC
GTGGGAACCGCCCTGATCAAAAAGTACCCTAAGCTGGAAAGCGAGTTCGTGTACGGCGACTACAAGGTGT
ACGACGTGCGGAAGATGATCGCCAAGAGCGAGCAGGAAATCGGCAAGGCTACCGCCAAGTACTTCTTCTA
CAGCAACATCATGAACTTTTTCAAGACCGAGATTACCCTGGCCAACGGCGAGATCCGGAAGCGGCCTCTG
ATCGAGACAAACGGCGAAACCGGGGAGATCGTGTGGGATAAGGGCCGGGATTTTGCCACCGTGCGGAAAG
TGCTGAGCATGCCCCAAGTGAATATCGTGAAAAAGACCGAGGTGCAGACAGGCGGCTTCAGCAAAGAGTC
TATCCTGCCCAAGAGGAACAGCGATAAGCTGATCGCCAGAAAGAAGGACTGGGACCCTAAGAAGTACGGC
GGCTTCGACAGCCCCACCGTGGCCTATTCTGTGCTGGTGGTGGCCAAAGTGGAAAAGGGCAAGTCCAAGA
AACTGAAGAGTGTGAAAGAGCTGCTGGGGATCACCATCATGGAAAGAAGCAGCTTCGAGAAGAATCCCAT
CGACTTTCTGGAAGCCAAGGGCTACAAAGAAGTGAAAAAGGACCTGATCATCAAGCTGCCTAAGTACTCC
CTGTTCGAGCTGGAAAACGGCCGGAAGAGAATGCTGGCCTCTGCCGGCGAACTGCAGAAGGGAAACGAAC
TGGCCCTGCCCTCCAAATATGTGAACTTCCTGTACCTGGCCAGCCACTATGAGAAGCTGAAGGGCTCCCC
CGAGGATAATGAGCAGAAACAGCTGTTTGTGGAACAGCACAAGCACTACCTGGACGAGATCATCGAGCAG
ATCAGCGAGTTCTCCAAGAGAGTGATCCTGGCCGACGCTAATCTGGACAAAGTGCTGTCCGCCTACAACA
AGCACCGGGATAAGCCCATCAGAGAGCAGGCCGAGAATATCATCCACCTGTTTACCCTGACCAATCTGGG
AGCCCCTGCCGCCTTCAAGTACTTTGACACCACCATCGACCGGAAGAGGTACACCAGCACCAAAGAGGTG
CTGGACGCCACCCTGATCCACCAGAGCATCACCGGCCTGTACGAGACACGGATCGACCTGTCTCAGCTGG
GAGGCGACAAAAGGCCGGCGGCCACGAAAAAGGCCGGCCAGGCAAAAAAGAAAAAGGAATTCGGCAGTGG
AGAGGGCAGAGGAAGTCTGCTAACATGCGGTGACGTCGAGGAGAATCCTGGCCCAGTGAGCAAGGGCGAG
GAGCTGTTCACCGGGGTGGTGCCCATCCTGGTCGAGCTGGACGGCGACGTAAACGGCCACAAGTTCAGCG
TGTCCGGCGAGGGCGAGGGCGATGCCACCTACGGCAAGCTGACCCTGAAGTTCATCTGCACCACCGGCAA
GCTGCCCGTGCCCTGGCCCACCCTCGTGACCACCCTGACCTACGGCGTGCAGTGCTTCAGCCGCTACCCC
GACCACATGAAGCAGCACGACTTCTTCAAGTCCGCCATGCCCGAAGGCTACGTCCAGGAGCGCACCATCT
TCTTCAAGGACGACGGCAACTACAAGACCCGCGCCGAGGTGAAGTTCGAGGGCGACACCCTGGTGAACCG
CATCGAGCTGAAGGGCATCGACTTCAAGGAGGACGGCAACATCCTGGGGCACAAGCTGGAGTACAACTAC
AACAGCCACAACGTCTATATCATGGCCGACAAGCAGAAGAACGGCATCAAGGTGAACTTCAAGATCCGCC
ACAACATCGAGGACGGCAGCGTGCAGCTCGCCGACCACTACCAGCAGAACACCCCCATCGGCGACGGCCC
CGTGCTGCTGCCCGACAACCACTACCTGAGCACCCAGTCCGCCCTGAGCAAAGACCCCAACGAGAAGCGC
GATCACATGGTCCTGCTGGAGTTCGTGACCGCCGCCGGGATCACTCTCGGCATGGACGAGCTGTACAAGG
AATTCTAACTAGAGCTCGCTGATCAGCCTCGACTGTGCCTTCTAGTTGCCAGCCATCTGTTGTTTGCCCC
TCCCCCGTGCCTTCCTTGACCCTGGAAGGTGCCACTCCCACTGTCCTTTCCTAATAAAATGAGGAAATTG
CATCGCATTGTCTGAGTAGGTGTCATTCTATTCTGGGGGGTGGGGTGGGGCAGGACAGCAAGGGGGAGGA
TTGGGAAGAGAATAGCAGGCATGCTGGGGAGCGGCCGCAGGAACCCCTAGTGATGGAGTTGGCCACTCCC
TCTCTGCGCGCTCGCTCGCTCACTGAGGCCGGGCGACCAAAGGTCGCCCGACGCCCGGGCTTTGCCCGGG
CGGCCTCAGTGAGCGAGCGAGCGCGCAGCTGCCTGCAGGGGCGCCTGATGCGGTATTTTCTCCTTACGCA
TCTGTGCGGTATTTCACACCGCATA
[95 nt withheld, positions 5836-5930]
T
[46 nt withheld, positions 5932-5977]
C
[141 nt withheld, positions 5979-6119]
CCTTTGACGTTGGAGTCCACGTTCTTT
[37 nt withheld, positions 6147-6183]
ACTCTATCTCGGGCTATTCTTTTGATTTATAAGGGATTTTGCCGATTTCGGTCTATTGGTTAAAAAATGA
GCTGATTTAACAAAAATTTAACGCGAATTTTAACAAAATATTAACGTTTACAATTTTATGGTGCACTCTC
AGTACAATCTGCTCTGATGCCGCATAGTTAAGCCAGCCCCGACACCCGCCAACACCCGCTGACGCGCCCT
GACGGGCTTGTCTGCTCCCGGCATCCGCTTACAGACAAGCTGTGACCGTCTCCGGGAGCTGCATGTGTCA
GAGGTTTTCACCGTCATCACCGAAACGCGCGAGACGAAAGGGCCTCGTGATACGCCTATTTTTATAGGTT
AATGTCATGATAATAATGGTTTCTTAGACGTCAGGTGGCACTTTTCGGGGAAATGTGCGCGGAACCCCTA
TTTGTTTATTTTTCTAAATACATTCAAATATGTATCCGCTCATGAGACAATAACCCTGATAAATGCTTCA
ATAATATTGAAAAAGGAAGAGTATGAGTATTCAACATTTCCGTGTCGCCCTTATTCCCTTTTTTGCGGCA
TTTTGCCTTCCTGTTTTTGCTCACCCAGAAACGCTGGTGAAAGTAAAAGATGCTGAAGATCAGTTGGGTG
CACGAGTGGGTTACATCGAACTGGATCTCAACAGCGGTAAGATCCTTGAGAGTTTTCGCCCCGAAGAACG
TTTTCCAATGATGAGCACTTTTAAAGTTCTGCTATGTGGCGCGGTATTATCCCGTATTGACGCCGGGCAA
GAGCAACTCGGTCGCCGCATACACTATTCTCAGAATGACTTGGTTGAGTACTCACCAGTCACAGAAAAGC
ATCTTACGGATGGCATGACAGTAAGAGAATTATGCAGTGCTGCCATAACCATGAGTGATAACACTGCGGC
CAACTTACTTCTGACAACGATCGGAGGACCGAAGGAGCTAACCGCTTTTTTGCACAACATGGGGGATCAT
GTAACTCGCCTTGATCGTTGGGAACCGGAGCTGAATGAAGCCATACCAAACGACGAGCGTGACACCACGA
TGCCTGTAGCAATGGCAACAACGTTGCGCAAACTATTAACTGGCGAACTACTTACTCTAGCTTCCCGGCA
ACAATTAATAGACTGGATGGAGGCGGATAAAGTTGCAGGACCACTTCTGCGCTCGGCCCTTCCGGCTGGC
TGGTTTATTGCTGATAAATCTGGAGCCGGTGAGCGTGGAAGCCGCGGTATCATTGCAGCACTGGGGCCAG
ATGGTAAGCCCTCCCGTATCGTAGTTATCTACACGACGGGGAGTCAGGCAACTATGGATGAACGAAATAG
ACAGATCGCTGAGATAGGTGCCTCACTGATTAAGCATTGGTAACTGTCAGACCAAGTTTACTCATATATA
CTTTAGATTGATTTAAAACTTCATTTTTAATTTAAAAGGATCTAGGTGAAGATCCTTTTTGATAATCTCA
TGACCAAAATCCCTTAACGTGAGTTTTCGTTCCACTGAGCGTCAGACCCCGTAGAAAAGATCAAAGGATC
TTCTTGAGATCCTTTTTTTCTGCGCGTAATCTGCTGCTTGCAAACAAAAAAACCACCGCTACCAGCGGTG
GTTTGTTTGCCGGATCAAGAGCTACCAACTCTTTTTCCGAAGGTAACTGGCTTCAGCAGAGCGCAGATAC
CAAATACTGTTCTTCTAGTGTAGCCGTAGTTAGGCCACCACTTCAAGAACTCTGTAGCACCGCCTACATA
CCTCGCTCTGCTAATCCTGTTACCAGTGGCTGCTGCCAGTGGCGATAAGTCGTGTCTTACCGGGTTGGAC
TCAAGACGATAGTTACCGGATAAGGCGCAGCGGTCGGGCTGAACGGGGGGTTCGTGCACACAGCCCAGCT
TGGAGCGAACGACCTACACCGAACTGAGATACCTACAGCGTGAGCTATGAGAAAGCGCCACGCTTCCCGA
AGGGAGAAAGGCGGACAGGTATCCGGTAAGCGGCAGGGTCGGAACAGGAGAGCGCACGAGGGAGCTTCCA
GGGGGAAACGCCTGGTATCTTTATAGTCCTGTCGGGTTTCGCCACCTCTGACTTGAGCGTCGATTTTTGT
GATGCTCGTCAGGGGGGCGGAGCCTATGGAAAAACGCCAGCAACGCGGCCTTTTTACGGTTCCTGGCCTT
TTGCTGGCCTTTTGCTCACATGTGAGGGCCTATTTCCCATGATTCCTTCATATTTGCATATACGATACAA
GGCTGTTAGAGAGATAATTGGAATTAATTTGACTGTAAACACAAAGATATTAGTACAAAATACGTGACGT
AGAAAGTAATAATTTCTTGGGTAGTTTGCAGTTTTAAAATTATGTTTTAAAATGGACTATCATATGCTTA
CCGTAACTTGAAAGTATTTCGATTTCTTGGCTTTATATATCTTGTGGAAAGGACGAAACACCGGACATCT
AGCGCCAAGCGCGGTTTTAGAGCTAGAAATAGCAAGTTAAAATAAGGCTAGTCCGTTATCAACTTGAAAA
AGTGGCACCGAGTCGGTGCTTTTTTGTTTTAGAGCTAGAAATAGCAAGTTAAAATAAGGCTAGTCCGTTT
TTAGCGCGTGCGCCAATTCTGCAGACAAATGGCTCTAGAGGTACCCGTTACATAACTTACGGTAAATGGC
CCGCCTGGCTGACCGCCCAACGACCCCCGCCCATTGACGTCAATAGTAACGCCAATAGGGACTTTCCATT
GACGTCAATGGGTGGAGTATTTACGGTAAACTGCCCACTTGGCAGTACATCAAGTGTATCATATGCCAAG
TACGCCCCCTATTGACGTCAATGACGGTAAATGGCCCGCCTGGCATTGTGCCCAGTACATGACCTTATGG
GACTTTCCTACTTGGCAGTACATCTACGTATTAGTCATCGCTATTACCATGGTCGAGGTGAGCCCCACGT
TCTGCTTCACTCTCCCCATCTCCCCCCCCTCCCCACCCCCAATTTTGTATTTATTTATTTTTTAATTATT
TTGTGCAGCGATGGGGGCGGGG
Features (pLannotate 1.2.2; 20 found; start..end, strand, type, name):
     93..320     +  intron         hybrid intron: hybrid between chicken β-actin (CBA) and minute virus of mice (MMV) introns (Gray et al., 2011)
    458..2059    +  CDS            Cas9(N): N-terminal portion of Streptococcus pyogenes Cas9 (Zetsche et al., 2015)
   2060..4558    +  CDS            Cas9(C): C-terminal portion of Streptococcus pyogenes Cas9 (Zetsche et al., 2015)
   4559..4606    +  CDS            nucleoplasmin NLS: bipartite nuclear localization signal from nucleoplasmin
   4676..5389    +  CDS            EGFP: EGFP is a basic (constitutively fluorescent) green fluorescent protein published in 1996, derived from Aequorea victoria. It is reported to be a rapidly-maturing weak dimer with moderate acid sensitivity.
   5423..5534    +  polyA_signal   bGH poly(A) signal: bovine growth hormone polyadenylation signal
   5639..5779    +  repeat_region  AAV2 ITR: inverted terminal repeat of adeno-associated virus serotype 2 inverted
   5784..5835    -  misc_feature   bom (fragment): basis of mobility region from pBR322
   5854..6309    +  rep_origin     f1 ori (sequence partly withheld): f1 bacteriophage origin of replication; arrow indicates direction of (+) strand synthesis
   6310..6359    -  misc_feature   bom (fragment): basis of mobility region from pBR322
   6461..6496    -  CDS            rop (fragment): Rop protein, which maintains plasmids at low copy number; rop
   6591..6695    +  promoter       AmpR promoter: bla
   6696..7556    +  CDS            AmpR: β-lactamase; bla; confers resistance to ampicillin, carbenicillin, and related antibiotics
   7727..8315    +  rep_origin     ori: high-copy-number ColE1/pMB1/pBR322/pUC origin of replication
   8377..8617    +  promoter       U6 promoter: RNA polymerase III promoter for human U6 snRNA
   8647..8722    +  misc_RNA       gRNA scaffold: guide RNA scaffold for the Streptococcus pyogenes CRISPR/Cas9 system
   8729..8772    +  misc_RNA       gRNA scaffold (fragment): guide RNA scaffold for the Streptococcus pyogenes CRISPR/Cas9 system
   8819..9104    +  enhancer       CMV enhancer: human cytomegalovirus immediate early enhancer; contains an 18-bp deletion relative to the standard CMV enhancer
   9106..9215    +  promoter       chicken β-actin promoter (fragment): contains a 21-bp deletion relative to the standard chicken β-actin promoter
   9214..92      +  promoter       chicken β-actin promoter (fragment) (across the origin): contains a 21-bp deletion relative to the standard chicken β-actin promoter
