[The description below was written by a language model from this plasmid's Addgene catalogue record and pLannotate feature annotations shown in this document.]
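Description:
HoxD del ds1 is a mammalian CRISPR expression plasmid built on the pSpCas9(BB)-2A-GFP (PX458) backbone, carrying a single 20-bp guide sequence (insert name EVX2-gRNA-C-del) directed against the mouse genome. The guide was cloned into the backbone's BbsI sites, which were destroyed in the process. This places it between the human U6 RNA polymerase III promoter and the Streptococcus pyogenes gRNA scaffold, so that a complete single guide RNA is transcribed in transfected cells. The plasmid is maintained in E. coli at high copy through a ColE1/pUC-type origin and selected with ampicillin via the β-lactamase gene. An f1 phage origin and a single annotated AAV2 ITR are also present as backbone elements.

The second expression unit supplies the nuclease and a reporter. A CMV enhancer, chicken β-actin promoter and hybrid intron drive S. pyogenes Cas9, which the annotation splits into contiguous N- and C-terminal portions that together form one open reading frame. Cas9 is followed by a nucleoplasmin nuclear localization signal and then EGFP, and the unit ends with a bovine growth hormone polyadenylation signal. The backbone name indicates that a 2A peptide links Cas9 and EGFP, although the feature table does not annotate it. Green fluorescence therefore marks cells expressing the nuclease and can be used to identify or sort them.

According to the record, this guide is the downstream partner of a pair, used with the companion plasmid HoxD del us1 to delete a nucleation site near the HoxD cluster. Cutting at both flanking positions excises the intervening segment. The associated study concerns the onset of PRC2-mediated repressive domain formation. The sequenced record (9,215 nt) is slightly shorter than the catalogued total size of about 9,320 bp.
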