Addgene plasmid #131338: HoxD del ds1
Purpose: gRNA to delete a nucleation site near HoxD. Use with HoxD del us1
Depositing lab: Danny Reinberg. Depositing organization: NYU Grossman School of Medicine. Publication: Capturing the Onset of PRC2-Mediated Repressive Domain Formation. Oksuz O, Narendra V, Lee CH, Descostes N, LeRoy G, Raviram R, Blumenberg L, Karch K, Rocha PP, Garcia BA, Skok JA, Reinberg D. Mol Cell. 2018 Jun 21;70(6):1149-1162.e5. doi: 10.1016/j.molcel.2018.05.023. PubMed 29932905.
Backbone
  Vector backbone: pSpCas9(BB)-2A-GFP (PX458)
  Backbone manufacturer: Feng Zhang (Addgene plasmid # 48138)
  Backbone size w/o insert (bp): 9300
  Total vector size (bp): 9320
  Vector type: Mammalian Expression, CRISPR
Growth in bacteria
  Bacterial resistance: Ampicillin, 100 μg/mL
  Growth temperature: 37°C
  Growth strain: DH5alpha
  Copy number: High Copy
Gene/Insert
  Gene/Insert name: EVX2-gRNA-C-del
  Species: M. musculus (mouse)
  Insert size (bp): 20
  Cloning method: Restriction Enzyme; 5′ cloning site BbsI (destroyed during cloning) (destroyed during cloning); 3′ cloning site BbsI (destroyed during cloning) (destroyed during cloning)
  Sequencing primers: 5′ TTTATGGCGAGGCGGCGG
Terms and licenses: Academic/Nonprofit Terms; Industry Terms: Not Available to Industry
How to cite: HoxD del ds1 was a gift from Danny Reinberg (Addgene plasmid # 131338 ; http://n2t.net/addgene:131338 ; RRID:Addgene_131338)
