>Addgene plasmid #131338 | HoxD del ds1 | depositor partial sequence | sequence record 252135 | gRNA sequence
GACATCTAGCGCCAAGCGCG
